>Addgene plasmid #113510 | pFL His-p97 | depositor full sequence | sequence record 214246 | pFL His-p97 sequence 7851 bps
TTCTCTGTCACAGAATGAAAATTTTTCTGTCATCTCTTCGTTATTAATGTTTGTAATTGACTGAATATCA
ACGCTTATTTGCAGCCTGAATGGCGAATGGG
[124 nt withheld, positions 102-225]
C
[91 nt withheld, positions 227-317]
A
[49 nt withheld, positions 319-367]
CCTTTGACGTTGGAGTCCACGTTCTT
[37 nt withheld, positions 394-430]
ACCCTATCTCGGTCTATTCTTTTGATTTATAAGGGATTTTGCCGATTTCGGCCTATTGGTTAAAAAATGA
GCTGATTTAACAAAAATTTAACGCGAATTTTAACAAAATATTAACGCTTACAATTTAGGTGGCACTTTTC
GGGGAAATGTGCGCGGAACCCCTATTTGTTTATTTTTCTAAATACATTCAAATATGTATCCGCTCATGAG
ACAATAACCCTGATAAATGCTTCAATAATATTGAAAAAGGAAGAGTATGAGTATTCAACATTTCCGTGTC
GCCCTTATTCCCTTTTTTGCGGCATTTTGCCTTCCTGTTTTTGCTCACCCAGAAACGCTGGTGAAAGTAA
AAGATGCTGAAGATCAGTTGGGTGCACGAGTGGGTTACATCGAACTGGATCTCAACAGCGGTAAGATCCT
TGAGAGTTTTCGCCCCGAAGAACGTTTTCCAATGATGAGCACTTTTAAAGTTCTGCTATGTGGCGCGGTA
TTATCCCGTATTGACGCCGGGCAAGAGCAACTCGGTCGCCGCATACACTATTCTCAGAATGACTTGGTTG
AGTACTCACCAGTCACAGAAAAGCATCTTACGGATGGCATGACAGTAAGAGAATTATGCAGTGCTGCCAT
AACCATGAGTGATAACACTGCGGCCAACTTACTTCTGACAACGATCGGAGGACCGAAGGAGCTAACCGCT
TTTTTGCACAACATGGGGGATCATGTAACTCGCCTTGATCGTTGGGAACCGGAGCTGAATGAAGCCATAC
CAAACGACGAGCGTGACACCACGATGCCTGTAGCAATGGCAACAACGTTGCGCAAACTATTAACTGGCGA
ACTACTTACTCTAGCTTCCCGGCAACAATTAATAGACTGGATGGAGGCGGATAAAGTTGCAGGACCACTT
CTGCGCTCGGCCCTTCCGGCTGGCTGGTTTATTGCTGATAAATCTGGAGCCGGTGAGCGTGGGTCTCGCG
GTATCATTGCAGCACTGGGGCCAGATGGTAAGCCCTCCCGTATCGTAGTTATCTACACGACGGGGAGTCA
GGCAACTATGGATGAACGAAATAGACAGATCGCTGAGATAGGTGCCTCACTGATTAAGCATTGGTAACTG
TCAGACCAAGTTTACTCATATATACTTTAGATTGATTTAAAACTTCATTTTTAATTTAAAAGGATCTAGG
TGAAGATCCTTTTTGATAATCTCATGACCAAAATCCCTTAACGTGAGTTTTCGTTCCACTGAGCGTCAGA
CCCCGTAGAAAAGATCAAAGGATCTTCTTGAGATCCTTTTTTTCTGCGCGTAATCTGCTGCTTGCAAACA
AAAAAACCACCGCTACCAGCGGTGGTTTGTTTGCCGGATCAAGAGCTACCAACTCTTTTTCCGAAGGTAA
CTGGCTTCAGCAGAGCGCAGATACCAAATACTGTTCTTCTAGTGTAGCCGTAGTTAGGCCACCACTTCAA
GAACTCTGTAGCACCGCCTACATACCTCGCTCTGCTAATCCTGTTACCAGTGGCTGCTGCCAGTGGCGAT
AAGTCGTGTCTTACCGGGTTGGACTCAAGACGATAGTTACCGGATAAGGCGCAGCGGTCGGGCTGAACGG
GGGGTTCGTGCACACAGCCCAGCTTGGAGCGAACGACCTACACCGAACTGAGATACCTACAGCGTGAGCT
ATGAGAAAGCGCCACGCTTCCCGAAGGGAGAAAGGCGGACAGGTATCCGGTAAGCGGCAGGGTCGGAACA
GGAGAGCGCACGAGGGAGCTTCCAGGGGGAAACGCCTGGTATCTTTATAGTCCTGTCGGGTTTCGCCACC
TCTGACTTGAGCGTCGATTTTTGTGATGCTCGTCAGGGGGGCGGAGCCTATGGAAAAACGCCAGCAACGC
GGCCTTTTTACGGTTCCTGGCCTTTTGCTGGCCTTTTGCTCACATGTTCTTTCCTGCGTTATCCCCTGAT
TCTGTGGATAACCGTATTACCGCCTTTGAGTGAGCTGATACCGCTCGCCGCAGCCGAACGACCGAGCGCA
GCGAGTCAGTGAGCGAGGAAGCGGAAGAGCGCCTGATGCGGTATTTTCTCCTTACGCATCTGTGCGGTAT
TTCACACCGCATAGACCAGCCGCGTAACCTGGCAAAATCGGTTACGGTTGAGTAATAAATGGATGCCCTG
CGTAAGCGGGTGTGGGCGGACAATAAAGTCTTAAACTGAACAAAATAGATCTAAACTATGACAATAAAGT
CTTAAACTAGACAGAATAGTTGTAAACTGAAATCAGTCCAGTTATGCTGTGAAAAAGCATACTGGACTTT
TGTTATGGCTAAAGCAAACTCTTCATTTTCTGAAGTGCAAATTGCCCGTCGTATTAAAGAGGGGCGTGGC
CAAGGGCATGGTAAAGACTATATTCGCGGCGTTGTGACAATTTACCGAACAACTCCGCGGCCGGGAAGCC
GATCTCGGCTTGAACGAATTGTTAGGTGGCGGTACTTGGGTCGATATCAAAGTGCATCACTTCTTCCCGT
ATGCCCAACTTTGTATAGAGAGCCACTGCGGGATCGTCACCGTAATCTGCTTGCACGTAGATCACATAAG
CACCAAGCGCGTTGGCCTCATGCTTGAGGAGATTGATGAGCGCGGTGGCAATGCCCTGCCTCCGGTGCTC
GCCGGAGACTGCGAGATCATAGATATAGATCTCACTACGCGGCTGCTCAAACTTGGGCAGAACGTAAGCC
GCGAGAGCGCCAACAACCGCTTCTTGGTCGAAGGCAGCAAGCGCGATGAATGTCTTACTACGGAGCAAGT
TCCCGAGGTAATCGGAGTCCGGCTGATGTTGGGAGTAGGTGGCTACGTCTCCGAACTCACGACCGAAAAG
ATCAAGAGCAGCCCGCATGGATTTGACTTGGTCAGGGCCGAGCCTACATGTGCGAATGATGCCCATACTT
GAGCCACCTAACTTTGTTTTAGGGCGACTGCCCTGCTGCGTAACATCGTTGCTGCTGCGTAACATCGTTG
CTGCTCCATAACATCAAACATCGACCCACGGCGTAACGCGCTTGCTGCTTGGATGCCCGAGGCATAGACT
GTACAAAAAAACAGTCATAACAAGCCATGAAAACCGCCACTGCGCCGTTACCACCGCTGCGTTCGGTCAA
GGTTCTGGACCAGTTGCGTGAGCGCATACGCTACTTGCATTACAGTTTACGAACCGAACAGGCTTATGTC
AACTGGGTTCGTGCCTTCATCCGTTTCCACGGTGTGCGTCACCCGGCAACCTTGGGCAGCAGCGAAGTCG
AGGCATTTCTGTCCTGGCTGGCGAACGAGCGCAAGGTTTCGGTCTCCACGCATCGTCAGGCATTGGCGGC
CTTGCTGTTCTTCTACGGCAAGGTGCTGTGCACGGATCTGCCCTTGCTTCAGGAGATCGGTAGACCTCGG
CCGTCGCGGCGCTTGCCGGTGGTGCTGACCCCGGATGAAGTGGTTCGCATCCTCGGTTTTCTGGAAGGCG
AGCATCGTTTGTTCGCCCAGGACTCTAGCTATAGTTCTAGTGGTTGGCTACAGCTTTGTTTGTACTATCA
ACAGGTTGAACTGCTGATCAACAGATCCTCTACGCGGCCGCGGTACCATAACTTCGTATAGCATACATTA
TACGAAGTTATCTGGTTTAAACGTACCCGTAGTGGCTATGGCAGGGCTTGCCGCCCCGACGTTGGCTGCG
AGCCCTGGGCCTTCACCCGAACTTGGGGGTTGGGGTGGGGAAAAGGAAGAAACGCGGGCGTATTGGTCCC
AATGGGGTCTCGGTGGGGTATCGACAGAGTGCCAGCCCTGGGACCGAACCCCGCGTTTATGAACAAACGA
CCCAACACCCGTGCGTTTTATTCTGTCTTTTTATTGCCGTCATAGCGCGGGTTCCTTCCGGTATTGTCTC
CTTCCGTGTTTCAGTTAGCCTCCCCCATCTCCCGGTACCGCATGCTATGCATCAGCTGCTAGCACCATGG
CTCGAGATCCCGGGTGATCAAGTCTTCGTCGAGTGATTGTAAATAAAATGTAATTTACAGTATAGTATTT
TAATTAATATACAAATGATTTGATAATAATTCTTATTTAACTATAATATATTGTGTTGGGTTGAATTAAA
GGTCCGTATACTAGTATCGATTCGCGACCTACTCCGGAATATTAATAGATCATGGAGATAATTAAAATGA
TAACCATCTCGCAAATAAATAAGTATTTTACTGTTTTCGTAACAGTTTTGTAATAAAAAAACCTATAAAT
ATTCCGGATTATTCATACCGTCCCACCATCGGGCGCGGATCCATGCACCATCACCATCACCATGCTTCTG
GAGCCGATTCAAAAGGTGATGACCTATCAACAGCCATTCTCAAACAGAAGAACCGTCCCAATCGGTTAAT
TGTTGATGAAGCCATCAATGAGGACAACAGTGTGGTGTCCTTGTCCCAGCCCAAGATGGATGAATTGCAG
TTGTTCCGAGGTGACACAGTGTTGCTGAAAGGAAAGAAGAGACGAGAAGCTGTTTGCATCGTCCTTTCTG
ATGATACTTGTTCTGATGAGAAGATTCGGATGAATAGAGTTGTTCGGAATAACCTTCGTGTACGCCTAGG
GGATGTCATCAGCATCCAGCCATGCCCTGATGTGAAGTACGGCAAACGTATCCATGTGCTGCCCATTGAT
GACACAGTGGAAGGCATTACTGGTAATCTCTTCGAGGTATACCTTAAGCCGTACTTCCTGGAAGCGTATC
GACCCATCCGGAAAGGAGACATTTTTCTTGTCCGTGGTGGGATGCGTGCTGTGGAGTTCAAAGTGGTGGA
AACAGATCCTAGCCCTTATTGCATTGTTGCTCCAGACACAGTGATCCACTGCGAAGGGGAGCCTATCAAA
CGAGAGGATGAGGAAGAGTCCTTGAATGAAGTAGGGTATGATGACATTGGTGGCTGCAGGAAGCAGCTAG
CTCAGATAAAGGAGATGGTGGAACTGCCCCTGAGACATCCTGCCCTCTTTAAGGCAATTGGTGTGAAGCC
TCCTAGAGGAATCCTGCTTTACGGACCTCCTGGAACAGGAAAGACCCTGATTGCTCGAGCTGTAGCAAAT
GAGACTGGAGCCTTCTTCTTCTTGATCAATGGTCCTGAGATCATGAGCAAATTGGCTGGTGAGTCTGAGA
GCAACCTTCGTAAAGCCTTTGAGGAGGCTGAGAAGAATGCTCCTGCCATCATCTTCATTGATGAGCTAGA
TGCCATCGCTCCCAAAAGAGAGAAAACTCATGGCGAGGTGGAGCGGCGCATTGTATCACAGTTGTTGACC
CTCATGGATGGCCTAAAGCAGAGGGCACATGTGATTGTTATGGCAGCAACCAACAGACCCAACAGCATTG
ACCCAGCTCTACGGCGATTTGGTCGCTTTGACAGGGAGGTAGATATTGGAATTCCTGATGCTACAGGACG
CTTAGAGATTCTTCAGATCCATACCAAGAACATGAAGCTGGCAGATGATGTGGACCTGGAACAGGTAGCC
AATGAGACTCACGGGCATGTGGGTGCTGACTTAGCAGCCCTGTGCTCAGAGGCTGCTCTGCAAGCCATCC
GCAAGAAGATGGATCTCATTGACCTAGAGGATGAGACCATTGATGCCGAGGTCATGAACTCTCTAGCAGT
TACTATGGATGACTTCCGGTGGGCCTTGAGCCAGAGTAACCCATCAGCACTGCGGGAAACCGTGGTAGAG
GTGCCACAGGTAACCTGGGAAGACATCGGGGGCCTAGAGGATGTCAAACGTGAGCTACAGGAGCTGGTCC
AGTATCCTGTGGAGCACCCAGACAAATTCCTGAAGTTTGGCATGACACCTTCCAAGGGAGTTCTGTTCTA
TGGACCTCCTGGCTGTGGGAAAACTTTGTTGGCCAAAGCCATTGCTAATGAATGCCAGGCCAACTTCATC
TCCATCAAGGGTCCTGAGCTGCTCACCATGTGGTTTGGGGAGTCTGAGGCCAATGTCAGAGAAATCTTTG
ACAAGGCCCGCCAAGCTGCCCCCTGTGTGCTATTCTTTGATGAGCTGGATTCGATTGCCAAGGCTCGTGG
AGGTAACATTGGAGATGGTGGTGGGGCTGCTGACCGAGTCATCAACCAGATCCTGACAGAAATGGATGGC
ATGTCCACTAAAAAAAATGTGTTCATCATTGGCGCTACCAACCGGCCTGACATCATTGATCCTGCCATCC
TCAGACCTGGCCGTCTTGATCAGCTCATCTACATCCCACTTCCTGATGAGAAGTCCCGTGTTGCCATCCT
CAAGGCTAACCTGCGCAAGTCCCCAGTTGCCAAGGATGTGGACTTGGAGTTCCTGGCTAAAATGACTAAT
GGCTTCTCTGGAGCTGACCTGACAGAGATTTGCCAGCGTGCTTGCAAGCTGGCCATCCGTGAATCCATCG
AGAGTGAGATTAGGCGAGAACGAGAGAGGCAGACAAACCCATCAGCCATGGAGGTAGAAGAGGATGATCC
AGTGCCTGAGATCCGTCGAGATCACTTTGAAGAAGCCATGCGCTTTGCGCGCCGTTCTGTCAGTGACAAT
GACATTCGGAAGTATGAGATGTTTGCCCAGACCCTTCAGCAGAGTCGGGGCTTTGGCAGCTTCAGATTCC
CTTCAGGGAACCAGGGTGGAGCTGGCCCCAGTCAGGGCAGTGGAGGCGGCACAGGTGGCAGTGTATACAC
AGAAGACAATGATGATGACCTGTATGGCTAAGAGCTCACTAGTCGCGGCCGCTTTCGAATCTAGAGCCTG
CAGTCTCGACAAGCTTGTCGAGAAGTACTAGAGGATCATAATCAGCCATACCACATTTGTAGAGGTTTTA
CTTGCTTTAAAAAACCTCCCACACCTCCCCCTGAACCTGAAACATAAAATGAATGCAATTGTTGTTGTTA
ACTTGTTTATTGCAGCTTATAATGGTTACAAATAAAGCAATAGCATCACAAATTTCACAAATAAAGCATT
TTTTTCACTGCATTCTAGTTGTGGTTTGTCCAAACTCATCAATGTATCTTATCATGTCTGGATCTGATCA
CTGCTTGAGCCTAGAAGATCCGGCTGCTAACAAAGCCCGAAAGGAAGCTGAGTTGGCTGCTGCCACCGCT
GAGCAATAACTATCATAACCCCTAGGAGATCCGAACCAGATAAGTGAAATCTAGTTCCAAACTATTTTGT
CATTTTTAATTTTCGTATTAGCTTACGACGCTACACCCAGTTCCCATCTATTTTGTCACTCTTCCCTAAA
TAATCCTTAAAAACTCCATTTCCACCCCTCCCAGTTCCCAACTATTTTGTCCGCCCACAGCGGGGCATTT
TTCTTCCTGTTATGTTTTTAATCAAACATCCTGCCAACTCCATGTGACAAACCGTCATCTTCGGCTACTT
T
Features (pLannotate 1.2.2; 21 found; start..end, strand, type, name):
     81..97      +  CDS            lacZα (fragment): LacZα fragment of β-galactosidase; lacZ fragment
    102..556     +  rep_origin     f1 ori (sequence partly withheld): f1 bacteriophage origin of replication; arrow indicates direction of (+) strand synthesis
    582..686     +  promoter       AmpR promoter: bla
    687..1547    +  CDS            AmpR: β-lactamase; bla; confers resistance to ampicillin, carbenicillin, and related antibiotics
   1718..2306    +  rep_origin     ori: high-copy-number ColE1/pMB1/pBR322/pUC origin of replication
   2492..2543    -  misc_feature   bom (fragment): basis of mobility region from pBR322
   2611..2835    -  mobile_element Tn7R: mini-Tn7 element (right end of the Tn7 transposon) Tn7
   2902..3435    -  CDS            GmR: gentamycin acetyltransferase; aacC1; confers resistance to gentamycin
   3624..3652    -  promoter       Pc promoter: intI1 (promoter lies within the coding sequence); class 1 integron promoter
   3630..3992    -  CDS            YPR2_ECOLX (fragment): Protein predicted: Swiss-Prot protein existence level 4. From Escherichia coli.
   3992..4019    -  rep_origin     R6K γ ori (fragment): γ replication origin from E. coli plasmid R6K; requires the R6K initiator protein pi for replication
   4048..4081    +  protein_bind   loxP: Cre-mediated recombination occurs in the 8-bp core sequence (GCATACAT). Cre recombinase
   4271..4319    -  polyA_signal   HSV TK poly(A) signal: herpes simplex virus thymidine kinase polyadenylation signal (Cole and Stacy, 1985)
   4455..4564    -  promoter       p10 promoter: baculovirus promoter for expression in insect cells
   4609..4700    +  promoter       polyhedrin promoter: polh from Autographa californica; promoter for the baculovirus polyhedrin gene
   4746..4763    +  CDS            6xHis: 6xHis affinity tag
   4764..7178    +  CDS            VCP: TERA_HUMAN - Experimental evidence at protein level: Swiss-Prot protein existence level 1. Necessary for the fragmentation of Golgi stacks during mitosis and for their reassembly after mitosis. Involved in the formation of the transitional endoplasmic reticulum (tER). The transfer of membranes from the endoplasmic reticulum to the Golgi apparatus occurs via 50-70 nm transition vesicles which derive from part-rough, part-smooth transitional elements of the endoplasmic reticulum (tER). Vesicle budding from the tER is an ATP-dependent process. The ternary complex containing UFD1, VCP and NPLOC4 b
   7254..7337    +  CDS            large T antigen (fragment): large T antigen from SV40 (simian virus 40)
   7360..7494    +  polyA_signal   SV40 poly(A) signal: SV40 polyadenylation signal
   7523..7572    +  CDS            SET1 (fragment): solubility-enhancement tag derived from T7 phage gene 10B
   7604..7769    -  mobile_element Tn7L: mini-Tn7 element (left end of the Tn7 transposon) Tn7
