>Addgene plasmid #113510 | pFL His-p97 | addgene full sequence | sequence record 218652 | Addgene NGS Result
TTGAATTAAAGGTCCGTATACTAGTATCGATTCGCGACCTACTCCGGAATATTAATAGATCATGGAGATA
ATTAAAATGATAACCATCTCGCAAATAAATAAGTATTTTACTGTTTTCGTAACAGTTTTGTAATAAAAAA
ACCTATAAATATTCCGGATTATTCATACCGTCCCACCATCGGGCGCGGATCCATGCACCATCACCATCAC
CATGCTTCTGGAGCCGATTCAAAAGGTGATGACCTATCAACAGCCATTCTCAAACAGAAGAACCGTCCCA
ATCGGTTAATTGTTGATGAAGCCATCAATGAGGACAACAGTGTGGTGTCCTTGTCCCAGCCCAAGATGGA
TGAATTGCAGTTGTTCCGAGGTGACACAGTGTTGCTGAAAGGAAAGAAGAGACGAGAAGCTGTTTGCATC
GTCCTTTCTGATGATACTTGTTCTGATGAGAAGATTCGGATGAATAGAGTTGTTCGGAATAACCTTCGTG
TACGCCTAGGGGATGTCATCAGCATCCAGCCATGCCCTGATGTGAAGTACGGCAAACGTATCCATGTGCT
GCCCATTGATGACACAGTGGAAGGCATTACTGGTAATCTCTTCGAGGTATACCTTAAGCCGTACTTCCTG
GAAGCGTATCGACCCATCCGGAAAGGAGACATTTTTCTTGTCCGTGGTGGGATGCGTGCTGTGGAGTTCA
AAGTGGTGGAAACAGATCCTAGCCCTTATTGCATTGTTGCTCCAGACACAGTGATCCACTGCGAAGGGGA
GCCTATCAAACGAGAGGATGAGGAAGAGTCCTTGAATGAAGTAGGGTATGATGACATTGGTGGCTGCAGG
AAGCAGCTAGCTCAGATAAAGGAGATGGTGGAACTGCCCCTGAGACATCCTGCCCTCTTTAAGGCAATTG
GTGTGAAGCCTCCTAGAGGAATCCTGCTTTACGGACCTCCTGGAACAGGAAAGACCCTGATTGCTCGAGC
TGTAGCAAATGAGACTGGAGCCTTCTTCTTCTTGATCAATGGTCCTGAGATCATGAGCAAATTGGCTGGT
GAGTCTGAGAGCAACCTTCGTAAAGCCTTTGAGGAGGCTGAGAAGAATGCTCCTGCCATCATCTTCATTG
ATGAGCTAGATGCCATCGCTCCCAAAAGAGAGAAAACTCATGGCGAGGTGGAGCGGCGCATTGTATCACA
GTTGTTGACCCTCATGGATGGCCTAAAGCAGAGGGCACATGTGATTGTTATGGCAGCAACCAACAGACCC
AACAGCATTGACCCAGCTCTACGGCGATTTGGTCGCTTTGACAGGGAGGTAGATATTGGAATTCCTGATG
CTACAGGACGCTTAGAGATTCTTCAGATCCATACCAAGAACATGAAGCTGGCAGATGATGTGGACCTGGA
ACAGGTAGCCAATGAGACTCACGGGCATGTGGGTGCTGACTTAGCAGCCCTGTGCTCAGAGGCTGCTCTG
CAAGCCATCCGCAAGAAGATGGATCTCATTGACCTAGAGGATGAGACCATTGATGCCGAGGTCATGAACT
CTCTAGCAGTTACTATGGATGACTTCCGGTGGGCCTTGAGCCAGAGTAACCCATCAGCACTGCGGGAAAC
CGTGGTAGAGGTGCCACAGGTAACCTGGGAAGACATCGGGGGCCTAGAGGATGTCAAACGTGAGCTACAG
GAGCTGGTCCAGTATCCTGTGGAGCACCCAGACAAATTCCTGAAGTTTGGCATGACACCTTCCAAGGGAG
TTCTGTTCTATGGACCTCCTGGCTGTGGGAAAACTTTGTTGGCCAAAGCCATTGCTAATGAATGCCAGGC
CAACTTCATCTCCATCAAGGGTCCTGAGCTGCTCACCATGTGGTTTGGGGAGTCTGAGGCCAATGTCAGA
GAAATCTTTGACAAGGCCCGCCAAGCTGCCCCCTGTGTGCTATTCTTTGATGAGCTGGATTCGATTGCCA
AGGCTCGTGGAGGTAACATTGGAGATGGTGGTGGGGCTGCTGACCGAGTCATCAACCAGATCCTGACAGA
AATGGATGGCATGTCCACTAAAAAAAATGTGTTCATCATTGGCGCTACCAACCGGCCTGACATCATTGAT
CCTGCCATCCTCAGACCTGGCCGTCTTGATCAGCTCATCTACATCCCACTTCCTGATGAGAAGTCCCGTG
TTGCCATCCTCAAGGCTAACCTGCGCAAGTCCCCAGTTGCCAAGGATGTGGACTTGGAGTTCCTGGCTAA
AATGACTAATGGCTTCTCTGGAGCTGACCTGACAGAGATTTGCCAGCGTGCTTGCAAGCTGGCCATCCGT
GAATCCATCGAGAGTGAGATTAGGCGAGAACGAGAGAGGCAGACAAACCCATCAGCCATGGAGGTAGAAG
AGGATGATCCAGTGCCTGAGATCCGTCGAGATCACTTTGAAGAAGCCATGCGCTTTGCGCGCCGTTCTGT
CAGTGACAATGACATTCGGAAGTATGAGATGTTTGCCCAGACCCTTCAGCAGAGTCGGGGCTTTGGCAGC
TTCAGATTCCCTTCAGGGAACCAGGGTGGAGCTGGCCCCAGTCAGGGCAGTGGAGGCGGCACAGGTGGCA
GTGTATACACAGAAGACAATGATGATGACCTGTATGGCTAAGAGCTCACTAGTCGCGGCCGCTTTCGAAT
CTAGAGCCTGCAGTCTCGACAAGCTTGTCGAGAAGTACTAGAGGATCATAATCAGCCATACCACATTTGT
AGAGGTTTTACTTGCTTTAAAAAACCTCCCACACCTCCCCCTGAACCTGAAACATAAAATGAATGCAATT
GTTGTTGTTAACTTGTTTATTGCAGCTTATAATGGTTACAAATAAAGCAATAGCATCACAAATTTCACAA
ATAAAGCATTTTTTTCACTGCATTCTAGTTGTGGTTTGTCCAAACTCATCAATGTATCTTATCATGTCTG
GATCTGATCACTGCTTGAGCCTAGAAGATCCGGCTGCTAACAAAGCCCGAAAGGAAGCTGAGTTGGCTGC
TGCCACCGCTGAGCAATAACTATCATAACCCCTAGGAGATCCGAACCAGATAAGTGAAATCTAGTTCCAA
ACTATTTTGTCATTTTTAATTTTCGTATTAGCTTACGACGCTACACCCAGTTCCCATCTATTTTGTCACT
CTTCCCTAAATAATCCTTAAAAACTCCATTTCCACCCCTCCCAGTTCCCAACTATTTTGTCCGCCCACAG
CGGGGCATTTTTCTTCCTGTTATGTTTTTAATCAAACATCCTGCCAACTCCATGTGACAAACCGTCATCT
TCGGCTACTTTTTCTCTGTCACAGAATGAAAATTTTTCTGTCATCTCTTCGTTATTAATGTTTGTAATTG
ACTGAATATCAACGCTTATTTGCAGCCTGAATGGCGAATGGG
[124 nt withheld, positions 3403-3526]
C
[91 nt withheld, positions 3528-3618]
A
[49 nt withheld, positions 3620-3668]
CCTTTGACGTTGGAGTCCACGTTCTT
[37 nt withheld, positions 3695-3731]
ACCCTATCTCGGTCTATTCTTTTGATTTATAAGGGATTTTGCCGATTTCGGCCTATTGGTTAAAAAATGA
GCTGATTTAACAAAAATTTAACGCGAATTTTAACAAAATATTAACGCTTACAATTTAGGTGGCACTTTTC
GGGGAAATGTGCGCGGAACCCCTATTTGTTTATTTTTCTAAATACATTCAAATATGTATCCGCTCATGAG
ACAATAACCCTGATAAATGCTTCAATAATATTGAAAAAGGAAGAGTATGAGTATTCAACATTTCCGTGTC
GCCCTTATTCCCTTTTTTGCGGCATTTTGCCTTCCTGTTTTTGCTCACCCAGAAACGCTGGTGAAAGTAA
AAGATGCTGAAGATCAGTTGGGTGCACGAGTGGGTTACATCGAACTGGATCTCAACAGCGGTAAGATCCT
TGAGAGTTTTCGCCCCGAAGAACGTTTTCCAATGATGAGCACTTTTAAAGTTCTGCTATGTGGCGCGGTA
TTATCCCGTATTGACGCCGGGCAAGAGCAACTCGGTCGCCGCATACACTATTCTCAGAATGACTTGGTTG
AGTACTCACCAGTCACAGAAAAGCATCTTACGGATGGCATGACAGTAAGAGAATTATGCAGTGCTGCCAT
AACCATGAGTGATAACACTGCGGCCAACTTACTTCTGACAACGATCGGAGGACCGAAGGAGCTAACCGCT
TTTTTGCACAACATGGGGGATCATGTAACTCGCCTTGATCGTTGGGAACCGGAGCTGAATGAAGCCATAC
CAAACGACGAGCGTGACACCACGATGCCTGTAGCAATGGCAACAACGTTGCGCAAACTATTAACTGGCGA
ACTACTTACTCTAGCTTCCCGGCAACAATTAATAGACTGGATGGAGGCGGATAAAGTTGCAGGACCACTT
CTGCGCTCGGCCCTTCCGGCTGGCTGGTTTATTGCTGATAAATCTGGAGCCGGTGAGCGTGGGTCTCGCG
GTATCATTGCAGCACTGGGGCCAGATGGTAAGCCCTCCCGTATCGTAGTTATCTACACGACGGGGAGTCA
GGCAACTATGGATGAACGAAATAGACAGATCGCTGAGATAGGTGCCTCACTGATTAAGCATTGGTAACTG
TCAGACCAAGTTTACTCATATATACTTTAGATTGATTTAAAACTTCATTTTTAATTTAAAAGGATCTAGG
TGAAGATCCTTTTTGATAATCTCATGACCAAAATCCCTTAACGTGAGTTTTCGTTCCACTGAGCGTCAGA
CCCCGTAGAAAAGATCAAAGGATCTTCTTGAGATCCTTTTTTTCTGCGCGTAATCTGCTGCTTGCAAACA
AAAAAACCACCGCTACCAGCGGTGGTTTGTTTGCCGGATCAAGAGCTACCAACTCTTTTTCCGAAGGTAA
CTGGCTTCAGCAGAGCGCAGATACCAAATACTGTTCTTCTAGTGTAGCCGTAGTTAGGCCACCACTTCAA
GAACTCTGTAGCACCGCCTACATACCTCGCTCTGCTAATCCTGTTACCAGTGGCTGCTGCCAGTGGCGAT
AAGTCGTGTCTTACCGGGTTGGACTCAAGACGATAGTTACCGGATAAGGCGCAGCGGTCGGGCTGAACGG
GGGGTTCGTGCACACAGCCCAGCTTGGAGCGAACGACCTACACCGAACTGAGATACCTACAGCGTGAGCT
ATGAGAAAGCGCCACGCTTCCCGAAGGGAGAAAGGCGGACAGGTATCCGGTAAGCGGCAGGGTCGGAACA
GGAGAGCGCACGAGGGAGCTTCCAGGGGGAAACGCCTGGTATCTTTATAGTCCTGTCGGGTTTCGCCACC
TCTGACTTGAGCGTCGATTTTTGTGATGCTCGTCAGGGGGGCGGAGCCTATGGAAAAACGCCAGCAACGC
GGCCTTTTTACGGTTCCTGGCCTTTTGCTGGCCTTTTGCTCACATGTTCTTTCCTGCGTTATCCCCTGAT
TCTGTGGATAACCGTATTACCGCCTTTGAGTGAGCTGATACCGCTCGCCGCAGCCGAACGACCGAGCGCA
GCGAGTCAGTGAGCGAGGAAGCGGAAGAGCGCCTGATGCGGTATTTTCTCCTTACGCATCTGTGCGGTAT
TTCACACCGCATAGACCAGCCGCGTAACCTGGCAAAATCGGTTACGGTTGAGTAATAAATGGATGCCCTG
CGTAAGCGGGTGTGGGCGGACAATAAAGTCTTAAACTGAACAAAATAGATCTAAACTATGACAATAAAGT
CTTAAACTAGACAGAATAGTTGTAAACTGAAATCAGTCCAGTTATGCTGTGAAAAAGCATACTGGACTTT
TGTTATGGCTAAAGCAAACTCTTCATTTTCTGAAGTGCAAATTGCCCGTCGTATTAAAGAGGGGCGTGGC
CAAGGGCATGGTAAAGACTATATTCGCGGCGTTGTGACAATTTACCGAACAACTCCGCGGCCGGGAAGCC
GATCTCGGCTTGAACGAATTGTTAGGTGGCGGTACTTGGGTCGATATCAAAGTGCATCACTTCTTCCCGT
ATGCCCAACTTTGTATAGAGAGCCACTGCGGGATCGTCACCGTAATCTGCTTGCACGTAGATCACATAAG
CACCAAGCGCGTTGGCCTCATGCTTGAGGAGATTGATGAGCGCGGTGGCAATGCCCTGCCTCCGGTGCTC
GCCGGAGACTGCGAGATCATAGATATAGATCTCACTACGCGGCTGCTCAAACTTGGGCAGAACGTAAGCC
GCGAGAGCGCCAACAACCGCTTCTTGGTCGAAGGCAGCAAGCGCGATGAATGTCTTACTACGGAGCAAGT
TCCCGAGGTAATCGGAGTCCGGCTGATGTTGGGAGTAGGTGGCTACGTCTCCGAACTCACGACCGAAAAG
ATCAAGAGCAGCCCGCATGGATTTGACTTGGTCAGGGCCGAGCCTACATGTGCGAATGATGCCCATACTT
GAGCCACCTAACTTTGTTTTAGGGCGACTGCCCTGCTGCGTAACATCGTTGCTGCTGCGTAACATCGTTG
CTGCTCCATAACATCAAACATCGACCCACGGCGTAACGCGCTTGCTGCTTGGATGCCCGAGGCATAGACT
GTACAAAAAAACAGTCATAACAAGCCATGAAAACCGCCACTGCGCCGTTACCACCGCTGCGTTCGGTCAA
GGTTCTGGACCAGTTGCGTGAGCGCATACGCTACTTGCATTACAGTTTACGAACCGAACAGGCTTATGTC
AACTGGGTTTGTGCCTTCATCCGTTTCCACGGTGTGCGTCACCCGGCAACCTTGGGCAGCAGCGAAGTCG
AGGCATTTCTGTCCTGGCTGGCGAACGAGCGCAAGGTTTCGGTCTCCACGCATCGTCAGGCATTGGCGGC
CTTGCTGTTCTTCTACGGCAAGGTGCTGTGCACGGATCTGCCCTTGCTTCAGGAGATCGGTAGACCTCGG
CCGTCGCGGCGCTTGCCGGTGGTGCTGACCCCGGATGAAGTGGTTCGCATCCTCGGTTTTCTGGAAGGCG
AGCATCGTTTGTTCGCCCAGGACTCTAGCTATAGTTCTAGTGGTTGGCTACAGCTTTGTTTGTACTATCA
ACAGGTTGAACTGCTGATCAACAGATCCTCTACGCGGCCGCGGTACCATAACTTCGTATAGCATACATTA
TACGAAGTTATCTGGTTTAAACGTACCCGTAGTGGCTATGGCAGGGCTTGCCGCCCCGACGTTGGCTGCG
AGCCCTGGGCCTTCACCCGAACTTGGGGGTTGGGGTGGGGAAAAGGAAGAAACGCGGGCGTATTGGTCCC
AATGGGGTCTCGGTGGGGTATCGACAGAGTGCCAGCCCTGGGACCGAACCCCGCGTTTATGAACAAACGA
CCCAACACCCGTGCGTTTTATTCTGTCTTTTTATTGCCGTCATAGCGCGGGTTCCTTCCGGTATTGTCTC
CTTCCGTGTTTCAGTTAGCCTCCCCCATCTCCCGGTACCGCATGCTATGCATCAGCTGCTAGCACCATGG
CTCGAGATCCCGGGTGATCAAGTCTTCGTCGAGTGATTGTAAATAAAATGTAATTTACAGTATAGTATTT
TAATTAATATACAAATGATTTGATAATAATTCTTATTTAACTATAATATATTGTGTTGGG
Features (pLannotate 1.2.2; 21 found; start..end, strand, type, name):
     59..150     +  promoter       polyhedrin promoter: polh from Autographa californica; promoter for the baculovirus polyhedrin gene
    196..213     +  CDS            6xHis: 6xHis affinity tag
    214..2628    +  CDS            VCP: TERA_HUMAN - Experimental evidence at protein level: Swiss-Prot protein existence level 1. Necessary for the fragmentation of Golgi stacks during mitosis and for their reassembly after mitosis. Involved in the formation of the transitional endoplasmic reticulum (tER). The transfer of membranes from the endoplasmic reticulum to the Golgi apparatus occurs via 50-70 nm transition vesicles which derive from part-rough, part-smooth transitional elements of the endoplasmic reticulum (tER). Vesicle budding from the tER is an ATP-dependent process. The ternary complex containing UFD1, VCP and NPLOC4 b
   2704..2787    +  CDS            large T antigen (fragment): large T antigen from SV40 (simian virus 40)
   2810..2944    +  polyA_signal   SV40 poly(A) signal: SV40 polyadenylation signal
   2973..3022    +  CDS            SET1 (fragment): solubility-enhancement tag derived from T7 phage gene 10B
   3054..3219    -  mobile_element Tn7L: mini-Tn7 element (left end of the Tn7 transposon) Tn7
   3382..3398    +  CDS            lacZα (fragment): LacZα fragment of β-galactosidase; lacZ fragment
   3403..3857    +  rep_origin     f1 ori (sequence partly withheld): f1 bacteriophage origin of replication; arrow indicates direction of (+) strand synthesis
   3883..3987    +  promoter       AmpR promoter: bla
   3988..4848    +  CDS            AmpR: β-lactamase; bla; confers resistance to ampicillin, carbenicillin, and related antibiotics
   5019..5607    +  rep_origin     ori: high-copy-number ColE1/pMB1/pBR322/pUC origin of replication
   5793..5844    -  misc_feature   bom (fragment): basis of mobility region from pBR322
   5912..6136    -  mobile_element Tn7R: mini-Tn7 element (right end of the Tn7 transposon) Tn7
   6203..6736    -  CDS            GmR: gentamycin acetyltransferase; aacC1; confers resistance to gentamycin
   6925..6953    -  promoter       Pc promoter: intI1 (promoter lies within the coding sequence); class 1 integron promoter
   6931..7293    -  CDS            YPR2_ECOLX (fragment): Protein predicted: Swiss-Prot protein existence level 4. From Escherichia coli.
   7293..7320    -  rep_origin     R6K γ ori (fragment): γ replication origin from E. coli plasmid R6K; requires the R6K initiator protein pi for replication
   7349..7382    +  protein_bind   loxP: Cre-mediated recombination occurs in the 8-bp core sequence (GCATACAT). Cre recombinase
   7572..7620    -  polyA_signal   HSV TK poly(A) signal: herpes simplex virus thymidine kinase polyadenylation signal (Cole and Stacy, 1985)
   7756..14      -  promoter       p10 promoter (across the origin): baculovirus promoter for expression in insect cells
