[The description below was written by a language model from this plasmid's Addgene catalogue record and pLannotate feature annotations shown in this document.]
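Description:
pFL His-p97 is a 7,851 bp baculovirus transfer plasmid built on the pFL backbone for producing human p97 (VCP, the AAA-ATPase also known as TERA or CDC48) in insect cells. It is maintained in E. coli through a high-copy ColE1/pUC-type origin and selected with ampicillin via the β-lactamase gene; an f1 origin is also present. The two available sequence records, one from the depositor and one from repository sequencing, have the same length and the same set of annotated features, differing only in where numbering starts.

The expression payload sits between the Tn7L and Tn7R ends of a mini-Tn7 element. This arrangement allows the cassette to be transposed into a baculoviral bacmid in a suitable E. coli host, and a gentamicin resistance gene driven by the Pc promoter is carried within the transposable segment as a marker. The VCP coding sequence is fused directly downstream of an N-terminal 6xHis affinity tag and is transcribed from the polyhedrin promoter, a strong very-late baculovirus promoter, with an SV40 polyadenylation signal terminating the transcript. A second, divergently oriented expression position consisting of the p10 promoter and an HSV TK polyadenylation signal has no annotated coding sequence, so it appears to be unused here. A loxP site lies nearby and can serve for Cre-mediated fusion with other loxP-bearing plasmids when assembling multi-gene constructs. Several short fragment annotations (lacZα, R6K γ ori, SET1, large T antigen) look like backbone remnants or incidental matches rather than functional parts. The construct is intended for generating recombinant baculovirus to express His-tagged p97; the tag would permit metal-affinity purification.
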