Addgene plasmid #113510: pFL His-p97
Purpose: Expression of His-p97 in insect cells (Baculovirus system)
Depositing lab: Hemmo Meyer. Depositing organization: Universitaet Duisburg-Essen. Publication: Ubiquitin-Independent Disassembly by a p97 AAA-ATPase Complex Drives PP1 Holoenzyme Formation. Weith M, Seiler J, van den Boom J, Kracht M, Hulsmann J, Primorac I, Del Pino Garcia J, Kaschani F, Kaiser M, Musacchio A, Bollen M, Meyer H. Mol Cell. 2018 Oct 11. pii: S1097-2765(18)30791-3. doi: 10.1016/j.molcel.2018.09.020. PubMed 30344098.
Backbone
  Vector backbone: pFL
  Vector type: Insect Expression
Growth in bacteria
  Bacterial resistance: Ampicillin, 100 μg/mL
  Growth temperature: 37°C
  Growth strain: DH5alpha
  Copy number: High Copy
Gene/Insert
  Gene/Insert name: p97 (alt name: VCP)
  Species: H. sapiens (human)
  Entrez Gene: VCP (a.k.a. CDC48, FTDALS6, TERA, p97)
  Tag / fusion protein: 6*His (N terminal on backbone)
  Cloning method: Restriction Enzyme; 5′ cloning site unknown (unknown if destroyed)
Terms and licenses: Academic/Nonprofit Terms; Industry Terms: Not Available to Industry
How to cite: pFL His-p97 was a gift from Hemmo Meyer (Addgene plasmid # 113510 ; http://n2t.net/addgene:113510 ; RRID:Addgene_113510)
